Addgene plasmid #188966: pSLiP-G2-RacE
Purpose: L-Rhamnose inducible catalytically inactive Cas9 with sgRNA and racE gene for bacterial gene knockdown
Depositing lab: Seung-Goo Lee. Depositing organization: Korea Research Institute of Bioscience and Biotechnology. Publication: CRISPRi-based programmable logic inverter cascade for antibiotic-free selection and maintenance of multiple plasmids. Kim SK, Kim H, Woo SG, Kim TH, Rha E, Kwon KK, Lee H, Lee SG, Lee DH. Nucleic Acids Res. 2022 Dec 9;50(22):13155-13171. doi: 10.1093/nar/gkac1104. PubMed 36511859.
Backbone
  Vector backbone: pSEVA221
  Backbone manufacturer: Víctor de Lorenzo
  Backbone size w/o insert (bp): 3709
  Total vector size (bp): 11563
  Vector type: Bacterial Expression, Synthetic Biology
Growth in bacteria
  Bacterial resistance: Kanamycin, 50 μg/mL
  Growth temperature: 37°C
  Growth strain: DH5alpha
  Copy number: Low Copy
Gene/Insert 1
  Gene/Insert name: dCas9
  Species: Synthetic
  Insert size (bp): 7854
  Promoter: PrhaBAD
  Cloning method: Gibson Cloning
  Sequencing primers: 5′ GCGGCAACCGAGCGTTC; 3′ AGGGCGGCGGATTTGTCC
Gene/Insert 2
  Gene/Insert name: sgRNA: gttagacgctgattacatggactagg
Gene/Insert 3
  Gene/Insert name: racE
  Species: Bacillus subtilis
Terms and licenses: Academic/Nonprofit Terms; Industry Terms: Not Available to Industry
How to cite: pSLiP-G2-RacE was a gift from Seung-Goo Lee (Addgene plasmid # 188966 ; http://n2t.net/addgene:188966 ; RRID:Addgene_188966)
