[The description below was written by a language model from this plasmid's Addgene catalogue record and pLannotate feature annotations shown in this document.]
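Description:
pSLiP-G2-RacE is an 11.6 kb low-copy bacterial expression and synthetic-biology plasmid built on the pSEVA221 backbone. It replicates through the broad-host-range IncP (RK2) system, with oriV activated in trans by the plasmid-encoded TrfA protein. An IncP oriT allows conjugative mobilisation when transfer functions are supplied by a helper. Selection is by kanamycin resistance (aphA1). Short hits annotated as CloDF13 ori, Tn5 tnpA, lacZα and capTEV are small fragments, most likely backbone remnants or incidental matches rather than functional parts.

The payload is a self-contained CRISPR interference module with three units. First, catalytically dead Streptococcus pyogenes Cas9 (D10A/H840A) sits under the rhaBAD promoter and is followed by rrnB T1 and T7Te terminators. The activator genes rhaS and rhaR are carried on the opposite strand, so dCas9 expression is induced by L-rhamnose and repressed by glucose. Second, a constitutive J23119 promoter drives a single guide RNA joined to the S. pyogenes scaffold; the record gives the spacer but does not name its target. Third, a J23119-type promoter expresses Bacillus subtilis racE, a glutamate racemase that supplies the D-glutamate needed for peptidoglycan synthesis. RacE is fused to a C-terminal ssrA (LVA) degradation tag, which gives rapid protein turnover, and the unit ends in an rrnB T1 terminator.

The stated purpose is rhamnose-inducible gene knockdown in bacteria. The associated publication describes CRISPRi-based logic inverter cascades for antibiotic-free selection and maintenance of multiple plasmids. This suggests the short-lived essential-function RacE acts as a plasmid-dependent survival marker, although the record does not spell out the host genotype required.
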