Features (pLannotate 1.2.2; 23 found; start..end, strand, type, name):
    124..242     +  promoter       rhaB promoter: promoter of the E. coli rhaBAD operon, conferring tight induction with L-rhamnose and repression with D-glucose in the presence of RhaR and RhaS (Giacalone et al., 2006)
    266..4370    +  CDS            dCas9 (fragment): catalytically dead mutant of the Cas9 endonuclease from the Streptococcus pyogenes Type II CRISPR/Cas system RNA-guided DNA-binding protein that lacks endonuclease activity due to the D10A mutation in the RuvC catalytic domain and the H840A mutation in the HNH catalytic domain
   4396..4467    +  terminator     rrnB T1 terminator: transcription terminator T1 from the E. coli rrnB gene
   4483..4510    +  terminator     T7Te terminator: phage T7 early transcription terminator
   4560..4594    +  promoter       J23119(SpeI) promoter: bacterial promoter (Registry of Standard Biological Parts BBa J23119) modified to end with an SpeI site
   4615..4690    +  misc_RNA       gRNA scaffold: guide RNA scaffold for the Streptococcus pyogenes CRISPR/Cas9 system
   4778..4795    +  CDS            capTEV™ (fragment): composite tag for in vivo biotinylation, TEV protease cleavage, and 6xHis tagging
   4902..5017    +  ncRNA          5S rRNA: Accession: RF00001 - 5S ribosomal RNA
   5021..5067    +  terminator     rrnB T1 terminator: transcription terminator T1 from the E. coli rrnB gene
   5139..5167    +  promoter       J23119 promoter (fragment): bacterial promoter (Registry of Standard Biological Parts BBa J23119)
   5198..6013    +  CDS            racE: MURI1_BACSU - Also known as glr, murI. Experimental evidence at protein level: Swiss-Prot protein existence level 1. Provides the (R)-glutamate required for cell wall biosynthesis. From Bacillus subtilis (strain 168).
   6017..6046    +  CDS            ssrA tag (LVA) (fragment): C-terminal peptide that mediates degradation in bacteria through the ClpXP and ClpAP proteases (McGinness et al., 2006) mutant LVA variant that confers accelerated degradation under some conditions (Andersen et al., 1998)
   6061..6147    +  terminator     rrnB T1 terminator: Escherichia coli rrnB; transcription terminator T1 from the E. coli rrnB gene
   6183..6218    +  rep_origin     CloDF13 ori (fragment): Plasmids containing the CloDF13 (CDF) origin of replication can be propagated in E. coli cells that contain additional plasmids with compatible origins.
   6274..6805    +  rep_origin     oriV: incP origin of replication
   6865..7146    +  CDS            tnpA (fragment): TN5P_ECOLX - Also known as tnp. Experimental evidence at protein level: Swiss-Prot protein existence level 1. Mediates transposition of transposon Tn5 by a 'cut and paste' mechanism. First, the monomeric transposase binds the 19 bp inverted DNA repeats flanking the transposon. Then, dimerization of the DNA- bound transposase creates a synaptic DNA complex. After nicking of the first DNA strand, excision of the transposon proceeds through a series of intermediates. The transposase then mediates the insertion of the transposon at a new site by strand transfer. The activity of the wild- type tran
   7198..8346    +  CDS            trfA: trans-acting replication protein that binds to and activates oriV
   8407..8515    -  oriT           oriT: incP origin of transfer
   8685..9497    -  CDS            aphA1: KKA1_ECOLX - Also known as nptI. Protein inferred from homology: Swiss-Prot protein existence level 3. Resistance to kanamycin and structurally-related aminoglycosides, including amikacin. From Escherichia coli.
   9629..9723    -  terminator     lambda t0 terminator: transcription terminator from phage lambda
   9734..9760    -  CDS            lacZα (fragment): LacZα fragment of β-galactosidase; lacZ fragment
   9783..10631   -  CDS            rhaR: transcriptional activator of rhaR and rhaS; E. coli rhaR; needed for rhamnose-dependent activation of the rhaB promoter
  10708..11541   -  CDS            rhaS: RHAS_ECOLI - Also known as rhaC2. Experimental evidence at protein level: Swiss-Prot protein existence level 1. Activates expression of the rhaBAD and rhaT operons. From Escherichia coli (strain K12).
>Addgene plasmid #188966 | pSLiP-G2-RacE | addgene full sequence | sequence record 371637 | Addgene NGS Result
CACGGCGAAATAGTAATCACGAGGTCAGGTTCTTACCTTAAATTTTCGACGGAAAACCACGTAAAAAACG
TCGATTTTTCAAGATACAGCGTGAATTTTCAGGAAATGCGGTGAGCATCACATCACCACAATTCAGCAAA
TTGTGAACATCATCACGTTCATCTTTCCCTGGTTGCCAATGGCCCATTTTCCTGTCAGTAACGAGAAGGT
CGCGAATTCAGGCGCTTTTTAGACTGGTCGTAATGAAATTCAGCAGGATCACCATATGGATAAGAAATAC
TCAATAGGCTTAGCTATCGGCACAAATAGCGTCGGATGGGCGGTGATCACTGATGAATATAAGGTTCCGT
CTAAAAAGTTCAAGGTTCTGGGAAATACAGACCGCCACAGTATCAAAAAAAATCTTATAGGGGCTCTTTT
ATTTGACAGTGGAGAGACAGCGGAAGCGACTCGTCTCAAACGGACAGCTCGTAGAAGGTATACACGTCGG
AAGAATCGTATTTGTTATCTACAGGAGATTTTTTCAAATGAGATGGCGAAAGTAGATGATAGTTTCTTTC
ATCGACTTGAAGAGTCTTTTTTGGTGGAAGAAGACAAGAAGCATGAACGTCATCCTATTTTTGGAAATAT
AGTAGATGAAGTTGCTTATCATGAGAAATATCCAACTATCTATCATCTGCGAAAAAAATTGGTAGATTCT
ACTGATAAAGCGGATTTGCGCTTAATCTATTTGGCCTTAGCGCATATGATTAAGTTTCGTGGTCATTTTT
TGATTGAGGGAGATTTAAATCCTGATAATAGTGATGTGGACAAACTATTTATCCAGTTGGTACAAACCTA
CAATCAATTATTTGAAGAAAACCCTATTAACGCAAGTGGAGTAGATGCTAAAGCGATTCTTTCTGCACGA
TTGAGTAAATCAAGACGATTAGAAAATCTCATTGCTCAGCTCCCCGGTGAGAAGAAAAATGGCTTATTTG
GGAATCTCATTGCTTTGTCATTGGGTTTGACCCCTAATTTTAAATCAAATTTTGATTTGGCAGAAGATGC
TAAATTACAGCTTTCAAAAGATACTTACGATGATGATTTAGATAATTTATTGGCGCAAATTGGAGATCAA
TATGCTGATTTGTTTTTGGCAGCTAAGAATTTATCAGATGCTATTTTACTTTCAGATATCCTAAGAGTAA
ATACTGAAATAACTAAGGCTCCCCTATCAGCTTCAATGATTAAACGCTACGATGAACATCATCAAGACTT
GACTCTTTTAAAAGCTTTAGTTCGACAACAACTTCCAGAAAAGTATAAAGAAATCTTTTTTGATCAATCA
AAAAACGGATATGCAGGTTATATTGATGGGGGAGCTAGCCAAGAAGAATTTTATAAATTTATCAAACCAA
TTTTAGAAAAAATGGATGGTACTGAGGAATTATTGGTGAAACTAAATCGTGAAGATTTGCTGCGCAAGCA
ACGGACCTTTGACAACGGCTCTATTCCCCATCAAATTCACTTGGGTGAGCTGCATGCTATTTTGAGAAGA
CAAGAAGACTTTTATCCATTTTTAAAAGACAATCGTGAGAAGATTGAAAAAATCTTGACTTTTCGAATTC
CTTATTATGTTGGTCCATTGGCGCGTGGCAATAGTCGTTTTGCATGGATGACTCGGAAGTCTGAAGAAAC
AATTACCCCATGGAATTTTGAAGAAGTTGTCGATAAAGGTGCTTCAGCTCAATCATTTATTGAACGCATG
ACAAACTTTGATAAAAATCTTCCAAATGAAAAAGTACTACCAAAACATAGTTTGCTTTATGAGTATTTTA
CGGTTTATAACGAATTGACAAAGGTCAAATATGTTACTGAAGGAATGCGAAAACCAGCATTTCTTTCAGG
TGAACAGAAGAAAGCCATTGTTGATTTACTCTTCAAAACAAATCGAAAAGTAACCGTTAAGCAATTAAAA
GAAGATTATTTCAAAAAAATAGAATGTTTTGATAGTGTTGAAATTTCAGGAGTTGAAGATAGATTTAATG
CTTCATTAGGTACCTACCATGATTTGCTAAAAATTATTAAAGATAAAGATTTTTTGGATAATGAAGAAAA
TGAAGATATCTTAGAGGATATTGTTTTAACATTGACCTTATTTGAAGATAGGGAGATGATTGAGGAAAGA
CTTAAAACATATGCTCACCTCTTTGATGATAAGGTGATGAAACAGCTTAAACGTCGCCGTTATACTGGTT
GGGGACGTTTGTCTCGAAAATTGATTAATGGTATTAGGGATAAGCAATCTGGCAAAACAATATTAGATTT
TTTGAAATCAGATGGTTTTGCCAATCGCAATTTTATGCAGCTGATCCATGATGATAGTTTGACATTTAAA
GAAGACATTCAAAAAGCACAAGTGTCTGGACAAGGCGATAGTTTACATGAACATATTGCAAATTTAGCTG
GTAGCCCTGCTATTAAAAAAGGTATTTTACAGACTGTAAAAGTTGTTGATGAATTGGTCAAAGTAATGGG
GCGGCATAAGCCAGAAAATATCGTTATTGAAATGGCACGTGAAAATCAGACAACTCAAAAGGGCCAGAAA
AATTCGCGAGAGCGTATGAAACGAATCGAAGAAGGTATCAAAGAATTAGGAAGTCAGATTCTTAAAGAGC
ATCCTGTTGAAAATACTCAATTGCAAAATGAAAAGCTCTATCTCTATTATCTCCAAAATGGAAGAGACAT
GTATGTGGACCAAGAATTAGATATTAATCGTTTAAGTGATTATGATGTCGATGCCATTGTTCCACAAAGT
TTCCTTAAAGACGATTCAATAGACAATAAGGTCTTAACGCGTTCTGATAAAAATCGTGGTAAATCGGATA
ACGTTCCAAGTGAAGAAGTAGTCAAAAAGATGAAAAACTATTGGAGACAACTTCTAAACGCCAAGTTAAT
CACTCAACGTAAGTTTGATAATTTAACGAAAGCTGAACGTGGAGGTTTGAGTGAACTTGATAAAGCTGGT
TTTATCAAACGCCAATTGGTTGAAACTCGCCAAATCACTAAGCATGTGGCACAAATTTTGGATAGTCGCA
TGAATACTAAATACGATGAAAATGATAAACTTATTCGAGAGGTTAAAGTGATTACCTTAAAATCTAAATT
AGTTTCTGACTTCCGAAAAGATTTCCAATTCTATAAAGTACGTGAGATTAACAATTACCATCATGCCCAT
GATGCGTATCTAAATGCCGTCGTTGGAACTGCTTTGATTAAGAAATATCCAAAACTTGAATCGGAGTTTG
TCTATGGTGATTATAAAGTTTATGATGTTCGTAAAATGATTGCTAAGTCTGAGCAAGAAATAGGCAAAGC
AACCGCAAAATATTTCTTTTACTCTAATATCATGAACTTCTTCAAAACAGAAATTACACTTGCAAATGGA
GAGATTCGCAAACGCCCTCTAATCGAAACTAATGGGGAAACTGGAGAAATTGTCTGGGATAAAGGGCGAG
ATTTTGCCACAGTGCGCAAAGTATTGTCCATGCCCCAAGTCAATATTGTCAAGAAAACAGAAGTACAGAC
AGGCGGATTCTCCAAGGAGTCAATTTTACCAAAAAGAAATTCGGACAAGCTTATTGCTCGTAAAAAAGAC
TGGGATCCAAAAAAATATGGTGGTTTTGATAGTCCAACGGTAGCTTATTCAGTCCTAGTGGTTGCTAAGG
TGGAAAAAGGGAAATCGAAGAAGTTAAAATCCGTTAAAGAGTTACTAGGGATCACAATTATGGAAAGAAG
TTCCTTTGAAAAAAATCCGATTGACTTTTTAGAAGCTAAAGGATATAAGGAAGTTAAAAAAGACTTAATC
ATTAAACTACCTAAATATAGTCTTTTTGAGTTAGAAAACGGTCGTAAACGGATGCTGGCTAGTGCCGGAG
AATTACAAAAAGGAAATGAGCTGGCTCTGCCAAGCAAATATGTGAATTTTTTATATTTAGCTAGTCATTA
TGAAAAGTTGAAGGGTAGTCCAGAAGATAACGAACAAAAACAATTGTTTGTGGAGCAGCATAAGCATTAT
TTAGATGAGATTATTGAGCAAATCAGTGAATTTTCTAAGCGTGTTATTTTAGCAGATGCCAATTTAGATA
AAGTTCTTAGTGCATATAACAAACATAGAGACAAACCAATACGTGAACAAGCAGAAAATATTATTCATTT
ATTTACGTTGACGAATCTTGGAGCTCCCGCTGCTTTTAAATATTTTGATACAACAATTGATCGTAAACGA
TATACGTCTACAAAAGAAGTTTTAGATGCCACTCTTATCCATCAATCCATCACTGGTCTTTATGAAACAC
GCATTGATTTGAGTCAGCTAGGAGGTGACTAACTCGAGTAAGGATCTCCAGGCATCAAATAAAACGAAAG
GCTCAGTCGAAAGACTGGGCCTTTCGTTTTATCTGTTGTTTGTCGGTGAACGCTCTCTACTAGAGTCACA
CTGGCTCACCTTCGGGTGGGCCTTTCTGCGTTTATACCTAGGGATATATTCCGCTTCCTCGGCGACCGGT
TAAAGATCTTTGACAGCTAGCTCAGTCCTAGGTATAATCCTAGTCCATGTAATCAGCGTCTAACGTTTTA
GAGCTAGAAATAGCAAGTTAAAATAAGGCTAGTCCGTTATCAACTTGAAAAAGTGGCACCGAGTCGGTGC
TTTTTTTGACCCGGGGCGGCCGCCTCGAGGAAGCTTGGGCCCGAACAAAAACTCATCTCAGAAGAGGATC
TGAATAGCGCCGTCGACCATCATCATCATCATCATTGAGTTTAAACGGTCTCCAGCTTGGCTGTTTTGGC
GGATGAGAGAAGATTTTCAGCCTGATACAGATTAAATCAGAACGCAGAAGCGGTCTGATAAAACAGAATT
TGCCTGGCGGCAGTAGCGCGGTGGTCCCACCTGACCCCATGCCGAACTCAGAAGTGAAACGCCGTAGCGC
CGATGGTAGTGTGGGGTCTCCCCATGCGAGAGTAGGGAACTGCCAGGCATCAAATAAAACGAAAGGCTCA
GTCGAAAGACTGGGCCTTTCGTTTTATCTGTTGTTTGTCGGTGAACTGGCGCCCAATACGCAAACCGTGA
AATTGTTATCCGCTTTAATTAATTTATGGCTAGCTCAGTCCTAGGTACAATGCTAGCATCCGCCAACCTG
GAGAAGGAGATATACATATGTTGGAACAACCAATAGGAGTCATTGATTCCGGGGTTGGCGGTTTAACCGT
TGCGAAGGAAATCATGAGACAGCTACCTAAAGAAAATATTATCTACGTCGGGGATACGAAACGGTGTCCT
TACGGGCCGCGCCCTGAAGAAGAGGTGCTTCAATATACGTGGGAGCTGACGAATTATTTACTCGAAAACC
ACCACATCAAAATGCTCGTGATCGCCTGTAATACAGCAACAGCGATCGCTTTGGATGACATCCAGCGCAG
CGTCGGTATACCGGTGGTCGGAGTCATCCAGCCTGGTGCGAGAGCAGCGATAAAAGTGACGGATAATCAG
CATATCGGTGTCATCGGCACAGAGAATACGATTAAGAGCAATGCATACGAAGAAGCGCTTTTGGCATTAA
ACCCTGATTTGAAGGTTGAAAACCTTGCCTGCCCGCTGCTTGTGCCTTTTGTGGAAAGCGGGAAGTTTCT
CGACAAAACAGCAGACGAGATTGTTAAAACCTCGCTGTATCCGTTAAAAGACACATCAATTGATTCGCTG
ATTTTAGGCTGCACCCATTACCCTATTTTAAAAGAAGCCATTCAAAGATATATGGGAGAGCACGTAAACA
TTATTTCGTCCGGCGATGAAACAGCCCGGGAAGTCAGCACAATTCTCTCTTATAAAGGGCTGCTGAACCA
GTCTCCGATTGCCCCGGATCATCAGTTCCTGACAACAGGGGCGCGTGATCAGTTTGCAAAAATCGCAGAC
GATTGGTTTGGCCATGAAGTCGGGCATGTGGAATGTATCTCACTGCAAGAACCGATTAAAAGAGCAGCAA
ACGACGAAAACTACGCTTTAGCAGCTTAAATTAAAGGCATCAAATAAAACGAAAGGCTCAGTCGAAAGAC
TGGGCCTTTCGTTTTATCTGTTGTTTGTCGGTGAACGCTCTCCTGAGTAGGACAAATCCGCCGCCCTAGA
CAGCTGGGCGCGCCGTAGAAAAGATCAAAGGATCTTCTTGAGATCCTTTTTTTCTGCGGGGGATCAGGAC
CGCTGCCGGAGCGCAACCCACTCACTACAGCAGAGCCATGTAGGGCCGCCGGCGTTGTGGATACCTCGCG
GAAAACTTGGCCCTCACTGACAGATGAGGGGCGGACGTTGACACTTGAGGGGCCGACTCACCCGGCGCGG
CGTTGACAGATGAGGGGCAGGCTCGATTTCGGCCGGCGACGTGGAGCTGGCCAGCCTCGCAAATCGGCGA
AAACGCCTGATTTTACGCGAGTTTCCCACAGATGATGTGGACAAGCCTGGGGATAAGTGCCCTGCGGTAT
TGACACTTGAGGGGCGCGACTACTGACAGATGAGGGGCGCGATCCTTGACACTTGAGGGGCAGAGTGCTG
ACAGATGAGGGGCGCACCTATTGACATTTGAGGGGCTGTCCACAGGCAGAAAATCCAGCATTTGCAAGGG
TTTCCGCCCGTTTTTCGGCCACCGCTAACCTGTCTTTTAACCTGCTTTTAAACCAATATTTATAAACCTT
GTTTTTAACCAGGGCTGCGCCCTGTGCGCGTGACCGCGCACGCCGAAGGGGGGTGCCCCCCCTTCTCGAA
CCCTCCCGGCCCGCTAACGCGGGCCTCCCATCCCCCCAGGGGCTGCGCCCCTCGGCCGCGAACGGCCTCA
CCCCAAAAATGGCAGCCACGTAGAAAGCCAGTCCGCAGAAACGGTGCTGACCCCGGATGAATGTCAGCTA
CTGGGCTATCTGGACAAGGGAAAACGCAAGCGCAAAGAGAAAGCAGGTAGCTTGCAGTGGGCTTACATGG
CGATAGCTAGACTGGGCGGTTTTATGGACAGCAAGCGAACCGGAATTGCCAGCTGGGGCGCCCTCTGGTA
AGGTTGGGAAGCCCTGCAAAGTAAACTGGATGGCTTTCTTGCCGCCAAGGATCTGATGGCGCAGGGGATC
AAGATCGACGGATCGATCCGGGGAATTAATTCCGGGGCAATCCCGCAAGGAGGGTGAATGAATCGGACGT
TTGACCGGAAGGCATACAGGCAAGAACTGATCGACGCGGGGTTTTCCGCCGAGGATGCCGAAACCATCGC
AAGCCGCACCGTCATGCGTGCGCCCCGCGAAACCTTCCAGTCCGTCGGCTCGATAGTCCAGCAAGCTACG
GCCAAGATCGAGCGCGACAGCGTGCAACTGGCTCCCCCTGCCCTGCCCGCGCCATCGGCCGCCGTGGAGC
GTTCGCGTCGTCTCGAACAGGAGGCGGCAGGTTTGGCGAAGTCGATGACCATCGACACGCGAGGAACTAT
GACGACCAAGAAGCGAAAAACCGCCGGCGAGGACCTGGCAAAACAGGTCAGCGAAGCCAAGCAGGCCGCG
TTGCTGAAACACACGAAGCAGCAGATCAAGGAAATGCAGCTTTCCTTGTTCGATATTGCGCCGTGGCCGG
ACACGATGCGAGCGATGCCAAACGACACGGCCCGCTCTGCCCTGTTCACCACGCGCAACAAGAAAATCCC
GCGCGAGGCGCTGCAAAACAAGGTCATTTTCCACGTCAACAAGGACGTGAAGATCACCTACACCGGCGTC
GAGCTGCGGGCCGACGATGACGAACTGGTGTGGCAGCAGGTGTTGGAGTACGCGAAGCGCACCCCTATCG
GCGAGCCGATCACCTTCACGTTCTACGAGCTTTGCCAGGACCTGGGCTGGTCGATCAATGGCCGGTATTA
CACGAAGGCCGAGGAATGCCTGTCGCGCCTACAGGCGACGGCGATGGGCTTCACGTCCGACCGCGTTGGG
CACCTGGAATCGGTGTCGCTGCTGCACCGCTTCCGCGTCCTGGACCGTGGCAAGAAAACGTCCCGTTGCC
AGGTCCTGATCGACGAGGAAATCGTCGTGCTGTTTGCTGGCGACCACTACACGAAATTCATATGGGAGAA
GTACCGCAAGCTGTCGCCGACGGCCCGACGGATGTTCGACTATTTCAGCTCGCACCGGGAGCCGTACCCG
CTCAAGCTGGAAACCTTCCGCCTCATGTGCGGATCGGATTCCACCCGCGTGAAGAAGTGGCGCGAGCAGG
TCGGCGAAGCCTGCGAAGAGTTGCGAGGCAGCGGCCTGGTGGAACACGCCTGGGTCAATGATGACCTGGT
GCATTGCAAACGCTAGGGCCTTGTGGGGTCAGTTCCGGCTGGGGGTTCAGCAGCCACCTGCATTGCGGCC
GGCCTACGGCCAGCCTCGCAGAGCAGGATTCCCGTTGAGCACCGCCAGGTGCGAATAAGGGACAGTGAAG
AAGGAACACCCGCTCGCGGGTGGGCCTACTTCACCTATCCTGCCCGGCTGACGCCGTTGGATACACCAAG
GAAAGTCTACACGAACCCTTTGGCAAAATCCTGTATATCGTGCGAAAAAGGATGGATATACCGAAAAAAT
CGCTATAATGACCCCGAAGCAGGGTTATGCAGCGGAAAAGGACAACGCGCGGACCGCGGTCCAATTAATT
ATTAGAAAAATTCATCCAGCATCAGATGAAATTGCAGTTTGTTCATATCCGGATTATCAATGCCATATTT
CTGAAACAGACGTTTTTGCAGGCTCGGGCTAAATTCGCCCAGGCAGTTCCACAGAATGGCCAGATCCTGA
TAACGATCCGCAATGCCCACACGGCCCACATCAATGCAGCCAATCAGTTTGCCTTCATCGAAAATCAGGT
TATCCAGGCTAAAATCGCCGTGGGTCACCACGCTATCCGGGCTAAACGGCAGCAGTTTATGCATTTCTTT
CCACACCTGTTCCACCGGCCAGCCGTTACGTTCATCATCAAAATCGCTCGCATCCACCAGGCCGTTGTTC
ATACGGCTCTGCGCCTGGGCCAGACGAAACACACGATCGCTGTTAAACGGGCAGTTGCACACCGGAATGC
TATGCAGACGACGCAGAAACACGGCCAGCGCATCCACAATGTTTTCGCCGCTATCCGGATATTCTTCCAG
CACCTGAAACGCGGTTTTGCCCGGAATCGCGGTGGTCAGCAGCCACGCATCATCCGGGGTGCGAATAAAA
TGTTTAATGGTCGGCAGCGGCATAAATTCGGTCAGCCAGTTCAGACGCACCATTTCATCGGTCACATCGT
TCGCCACGCTGCCTTTGCCATGTTTCAGAAACAGTTCCGGCGCATCCGGTTTGCCATACAGACGATAAAT
GGTCGCGCCGCTCTGACCCACGTTATCACGCGCCCATTTATAGCCATACAGATCCGCATCCATGTTGCTG
TTCAGACGCGGACGGCTACAGCTCGTTTCACGCTGAATATGGCTCATAACACCCCTTGTATTACTGTTTA
TGTAAGCAGACAGTTTTATTGTTCATGATGATATATTTTTATCTTGTGCAATGTAACATCAGAGATTTTG
AGACACAAATTTAAATCGTAATTATTGGGGACCCCTGGATTCTCACCAATAAAAAACGCCCGGCGGCAAC
CGAGCGTTCTGAACAAATCCAGATGGAGTTCTGAGGTCATTACTGGATCTATCAACAGGAGTCCAAGACT
AGTCGCCAGGGTTTTCCCAGTCACGACGTTTCTTTACCAGACTCGAGGCGAATTAATCTTTCTGCGAATT
GAGATGACGCCACTGGCTGGGCGTCATCCCGGTTTCGCGGGTAAACACCACCGAAAAATAGTTACTATCT
TCAAAGCCACATTCGGTCGAAATATCACTGATTAACAGGCGGCTATGCTGGAGAAGATATTGCGCATGAC
ACACTCTGACCTGTCGCAGATATTGATTGATGGTCATTCCAGTCTGCTGGCGAAATTGCTGACGCAAAAC
GCGCTCACTGCACGATGCCTCATCACAAAATTTATCCAGCGCAAAGGGACTTTTCAGGCTAGCCGCCAGC
CGGGTAATCAGCTTATCCAGCAACGTTTCGCTGGATGTTGGCGGCAACGAATCACTGGTGTAACGATGGC
GATTCAGCAACATCACCAACTGCCCGAACAGCAACTCAGCCATTTCGTTAGCAAACGGCACATGCTGACT
ACTTTCATGCTCAAGCTGACCGATAACCTGCCGCGCCTGCGCCATCCCCATGCTACCTAAGCGCCAGTGT
GGTTGCCCTGCGCTGGCGTTAAATCCCGGAATCGCCCCCTGCCAGTCAAGATTCAGCTTCAGACGCTCCG
GGCAATAAATAATATTCTGCAAAACCAGATCGTTAACGGAAGCGTAGGAGTGTTTATCGTCAGCATGAAT
GTAAAAGAGATCGCCACGGGTAATGCGATAAGGGCGATCGTTGAGTACATGCAGGCCATTACCGCGCCAG
ACAATCACCAGCTCACAAAAATCATGTGTATGTTCAGCAAAGACATCTTGCGGATAACGGTCAGCCACAG
CGACTGCCTGCTGGTCGCTGGCAAAAAAATCATCTTTGAGAAGTTTTAACTGATGCGCCACCGTGGCTAC
CTCGGCCAGAGAACGAAGTTGATTATTCGCAATATGGCGTACAAATACGTTGAGAAGATTCGCGTTATTG
CAGAAAGCCATCCCGTCCCTGGCGAATATCACGCGGTGACCAGTTAAACTCTCGGCGAAAAAGCGTCGAA
AAGTGGTTACTGTCGCTGAATCCACAGCGATAGGCGATGTCAGTAACGCTGGCCTCGCTGTGGCGTAGCA
GATGTCGGGCTTTCATCAGTCGCAGGCGGTTCAGGTATCGCTGAGGCGTCAGTCCCGTTTGCTGCTTAAG
CTGCCGATGTAGCGTACGCAGTGAAAGAGAAAATTGATCCGCCACGGCATCCCAATTCACCTCATCGGCA
AAATGGTCCTCCAGCCAGGCCAGAAGCAAGTTGAGACGTGATGCGCTGTTTTCCAGGTTCTCCTGCAAAC
TGCTTTTACGCAGCAAGAGCAGTAATTGCATAAACAAGATCTCGCGACTGGCGGTCGAGGGTAAATCATT
TTCCCCTTCCTGCTGTTCCATCTGTGCAACCAGCTGTCGCACCTGCTGCAATACGCTGTGGTTAACGCGC
CAGTGAGACGGATACTGCCCATCCAGCTCTTGTGGCAGCAACTGATTCAGCCCGGCGAGAAACTGAAATC
GATCCGGCGAGCGATACAGCACATTGGTCAGACACAGATTATCGGTATGTTCATACAGATGCCGATCATG
ATCGCGTACGAAACAGACCGTGCCGCCGGTGATGGTATAGGGCTGCCCATTAAACACATGAATACCCGTG
CCATGTTCGACAATCACAATTTCATGAAAATCATGATGATGTTCAGGAAAATCCGCCTGCGGGAGCCGGG
GTTCTATCGCCACGGACGCGTTACCAGACGGAAAAAAATCCACACTATGTAATACGGTCATACTGGCCTC
CTGATGTCGTCAA
